>Addgene plasmid #63499 | pFusB3-14 | depositor partial sequence | sequence record 105516 | pFUSB3_ATC
AGTCTTAAGCGTCTCATGGCCTGACCCCGGACCAAGTGGTGGCTATCGCCAGCAACATTGGCGGCAAGCA
AGCGCTCGAAACGGTGCAGCGGCTGTTGCCGGTGCTGTGCCAGGACCATGGCCTGACCCCGGACCAAGTG
GTGGCTATCGCCAGCAACGGTGGCGGCAAGCAAGCGCTCGAAACGGTGCAGCGGCTGTTGCCGGTGCTGT
GCCAGGACCATGGCCTGACTCCGGACCAAGTGGTGGCTATCGCCAGCCACGATGGCGGCAAGCAAGCGCT
CGAAACGGTGCAGCGGCTGTTGCCGGTGCTGTGCCAGGACCATGGCCTGACCCCGGACCAAGTGGTGGCT
ATCGAGACGTC
