>Addgene plasmid #63499 | pFusB3-14 | depositor partial sequence | sequence record 105517 | FusB3
CGTCTCATGGCCTGACCCCGGACCAAGTGGTGGCTATCGAGACCGGCGCCGCTACAGGGCGCGTCCCATT
CGCCATTCAGGCTGCGCAACTGTTGGGAAGGGCGATCGGTGCGGGCCTCTTCGCTATTACGCCAGCTGGC
GAAAGGGGGATGTGCTGCAAGGCGATTAAGTTGGGTAACGCCAGGGTTTTCCCAGTCACGACGTTGTAAA
ACGACGGCCAGTGAGCGCGCGTAATACGACTCACTATAGGGCGAATTGGGTACCGGGCCCCCCCTCGAGG
TCCTCCAGCTTTTGTTCCCTTTAGTGAGGGTTAATTGCGCGCTTGGCGTAATCATGGTCATAGCTGTTTC
CTGTGTGAAATTGTTATCCGCTCACAATTCCACACAACATACGAGCCGGAAGCATAAAGTGTAAAGCCTG
GGGTGCCTAATGAGTGAGCTAACTCACATTAATTGCGTTGCGCTCACTGCCCGCTTTCCACCGGTGGTCT
CGCCAGGACCATGGCCTGACCCCGGACCAAGTGGTGGCTATCGAGACGTCTAGACCAGCCAGGACAGAAA
TGCCTCGACTTCGCTGCTACCCAAGGTTGCCGGGTGACGCACACCGTGGAAACGGATGAAGGCACGAACC
CAGTGGACATAAGCCTGTTCGGTTCGTAAGCTGTAATGCAAGTAGCGTATGCGCTCACGCAACTGGTCCA
GAACCTTGACCGAACGCAGCGGTGGTAACGGCGCAGTGGCGGTTTTCATGGCTTGTTATGACTGTTTTTT
TGGGGTACAGTCTATGCCTCGGGCATCCAAGCAGCAAGCGCGTTACGCCGTGGGTCGATGTTTGATGTTA
TGGAGCAGCAACGATGTTACGCAGCAGGGCAGTCGCCCTAAAACAAAGTTAAACATTATGAGGGAAGCGG
TGATCGCCGAAGTATCGACTCAACTATCAGAGGTAGTTGGCGTCATCGAGCGCCATCTCGAACCGACGTT
GCTGGCCGTACATTTGTACGGCTCCGCAGTGGATGGCGGCCTGAAGCCACACAGTGATATTGATTTGCTG
GTTACGGTGACCGTAAGGCTTGATGAAACAACGCGGCGAGCTTTGATCAACGACCTTTTGGAAACTTCGG
CTTCCCCTGGAGAGAGCGAGATTCTCCGCGCTGTAGAAGTCACCATTGTTGTGCACGACGACATCATTCC
GTGGCGTTATCCAGCTAAGCGCGAACTGCAATTTGGAGAATGGCAGCGCAATGACATTCTTGCAGGTATC
TTCGAGCCAGCCACGATCGACATTGATCTGGCTATCTTGCTGACAAAAGCAAGAGAACATAGCGTTGCCT
TGGTAGGTCCAGCGGCGGAGGAACTCTTTGATCCGGTTCCTGAACAGGATCTATTTGAGGCGCTAAATGA
AACCTTAACGCTATGGAACTCGCCGCCCGACTGGGCTGGCGATGAGCGAAATGTAGTGCTTACGTTGTCC
CGCATTTGGTACAGCGCAGTAACCGGCAAAATCGCGCCGAAGGATGTCGCTGCCGACTGGGCAATGGAGC
GCCTGCCGGCCCAGTATCAGCCCGTCATACTTGAAGCTAGACAGGCTTATCTTGGACAAGAAGAAGATCG
CTTGGCCTCGCGCGCAGATCAGTTGGAAGAATTTGTCCACTACGTGAAAGGCGAGATCACCAAGGTAGTC
GGCAAATAACCCTCGAGCCACCCATGACCAAAATCCCTTAACGTGAGTTACGCGTCGTTCCACTGAGCGT
CAGACCCCGTAGAAAAGATCAAAGGATCTTCTTGAGATCCTTTTTTTCTGCGCGTAATCTGCTGCTTGCA
AACAAAAAAACCACCGCTACCAGCGGTGGTTTGTTTGCCGGATCAAGAGCTACCAACTCTTTTTCCGAAG
GTAACTGGCTTCAGCAGAGCGCAGATACCAAATACTGTCCTTCTAGTGTAGCCGTAGTTAGGCCACCACT
TCAAGAACTCTGTAGCACCGCCTACATACCTCGCTCTGCTAATCCTGTTACCAGTGGCTGCTGCCAGTGG
CGATAAGTCGTGTCTTACCGGGTTGGACTCAAGACGATAGTTACCGGATAAGGCGCAGCGGTCGGGCTGA
ACGGGGGGTTCGTGCACACAGCCCAGCTTGGAGCGAACGACCTACACCGAACTGAGATACCTACAGCGTG
AGCATTGAGAAAGCGCCACGCTTCCCGAAGGGAGAAAGGCGGACAGGTATCCGGTAAGCGGCAGGGTCGG
AACAGGAGAGCGCACGAGGGAGCTTCCAGGGGGAAACGCCTGGTATCTTTATAGTCCTGTCGGGTTTCGC
CACCTCTGACTTGAGCGTCGATTTTTGTGATGCTCGTCAGGGGGGCGGAGCCTATGGAAAAACGCCAGCA
ACGCGGCCTTTTTACGGTTCCTGGCCTTTTGCTGGCCTTTTGCTCACATGTTCTTTCCTGCGTTATCCCC
TGATTCTGTGGATAACCGTATTACCGCCTTTGAGTGAGCTGATACCGCTCGCCGCAGCCGAACGACCGAG
CGCAGCGAGTCAGTGAGCGAGGAAGCGGAAGAGCGCCCAATACGCAAACCGCCTCTCCCCGCGCGTTGGC
CGATTCATTAATGCAGCTGGCACGACAGGTTTCCCGACTGGAAAGCGGGCAGTGAGCGCAACGCAATTAA
TACGCGTACCGCTAGCCAGGAAGAGTTTGTAGAAACGCAAAAAGGCCATCCGTCAGGATGGCCTTCTGCT
TAGTTTGATGCCTGGCAGTTTATGGCGGGCGTCCTGCCCGCCACCCTCCGGGCCGTTGCTTCACAACGTT
CAAATCCGCTCCCGGCGGATTTGTCCTACTCAGGAGAGCGTTCACCGACAAACAACAGATAAAACGAAAG
GCCCAGTCTTCCGACTGAGCCTTTCGTTTTATTTGATGCCTGGCAGTTCCCTACTCTCGCGTTAACGCTA
GCATGGATGTTTTCCCAGTCACGACGTTGTAAAACGACGGCCAGTCTTAAG
