>Addgene plasmid #63499 | pFusB3-14 | addgene partial sequence | sequence record 116348 | pCR8_R1 5'-cgaaccgaacaggcttatgt-3'
GGTGTGCGTCACCCGGCAACCTTGGGTAGCAGCGAAGTCGAGGCATTTCTGTCCTGGCTGGTCTAGACGT
CTCGATAGCCACCACTTGGTCCGGGGTCAGGCCATGGTCCTGGCACAGCACCGGCAACAGCCGCTGCACC
GTTTCGAGCGCTTGCTTGCCGCCATCGTGGCTGGCGATAGCCACCACTTGGTCCGGAGTCAGGCCATGGT
CCTGGCACAGCACCGGCAACAGCCGCTGCACCGTTTCGAGCGCTTGCTTGCCGCCACCGTTGCTGGCGAT
AGCCACCACTTGGTCCGGGGTCAGGCCATGGTCCTGGCACAGCACCGGCAACAGCCGCTGCACCGTTTCG
AGCGCTTGCTTGCCGCCAATGTTGCTGGCGATAGCCACCACTTGGTCCGGGGTCAGGCCATGAGACGCTT
AAGACTGGCCGTCGTTTTACAACGTCGTGACTGGGAAAACATCCATGCTAGCGTTAACGCGAGAGTAGGG
AACTGCCAGGCATCAAATAAAACGAAAGGCTCAGTCGGAAGACTGGGCCTTTCGTTTTATCTGTTGTTTG
TCGGTGAACGCTCTCCTGAGTAGGACAAATCCGCCGGGAGCGGATTTGAACGTTGTGAAGCAACGGCCCG
GAGGGTGGCGGGCAGGACGCCCGCCATAAACTGCCAGGCATCAAACTAAGCAGAAGGCCATCCTGACGGA
TGGCCTTTTTGCGTTTCTACAAACTCTTCCTGGCTAGCGGTACGCGTATTAATTGCGTTGCGCTCACTGC
CCGCTTTCCA
