[The description below was written by a language model from this plasmid's Addgene catalogue record.]
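Description:
pFusB3-14 is a bacterial library plasmid from the FusX one-step TALE assembly system, built on the FusB3 backbone (about 3 kb without insert) and classed as a TALEN-assembly vector. It is maintained in E. coli as a high-copy plasmid under spectinomycin selection. The record does not name the origin of replication, and no feature table is provided, so details of the backbone beyond its resistance marker and size are not documented here. The listed sequencing primers are pCR8-type, which suggests a pCR8-related backbone, but the record does not state this explicitly.

The insert is a synthetic, pre-assembled trimer of TALE repeat modules carrying the repeat-variable diresidues NI, NG and HD. Under the standard TALE code these recognise A, T and C respectively, matching the alternative name B3_ATC. This trimer is designated to fill RVD positions 13–15 of a TALE DNA-binding array. It was cloned using BsaI sites that were destroyed in the process, consistent with Golden Gate-style construction using type IIS enzymes. The plasmid carries no promoter or expression elements according to the record and is not meant to express anything by itself. It serves as one member of a library of triplet modules, from which the user picks the plasmid matching the desired three-base stretch at each position. The chosen modules are then combined in a single reaction into a receiver vector to build a full-length custom TALE or TALEN for genome editing and related applications.
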