Addgene plasmid #63499: pFusB3-14
Purpose: Encodes RVD positions 13-15 in TALEN assembly
Depositing lab: Stephen Ekker. Depositing organization: Mayo Foundation for Medical Education and Research. Publication: FusX: A rapid one-step TALE assembly system for genome science. Ma AC, McNulty MS, Tanya PL, Jarryd CM, Martinez-Galvez G, Argue DP, Lee HB, Urban MD, Bullard CE, Blackburn PR, Man TK, Clark KJ, Ekker SC. Hum Gene Ther. 2016 Jun;27(6):451-63. doi: 10.1089/hum.2015.172 PubMed 26854857.
Backbone
  Vector backbone: FusB3
  Backbone size w/o insert (bp): 2991
  Vector type: TALEN
Growth in bacteria
  Bacterial resistance: Spectinomycin, 50 μg/mL
  Growth temperature: 37°C
  Growth strain: DH5alpha
  Copy number: High Copy
Gene/Insert
  Gene/Insert name: NI NG HD (alt name: B3_ATC)
  Species: Synthetic
  Mutation: none
  Cloning method: Restriction Enzyme; 5′ cloning site BsaI (destroyed during cloning); 3′ cloning site BsaI (destroyed during cloning)
  Sequencing primers: 5′ pCR8_F1; 3′ pCR8_R1
Terms and licenses: Academic/Nonprofit Terms; Industry Terms: Not Available to Industry
How to cite: pFusB3-14 was a gift from Stephen Ekker (Addgene plasmid # 63499 ; http://n2t.net/addgene:63499 ; RRID:Addgene_63499)
